Addgene plasmid #233953: makeTCR_Hs.TRAV12-2
Purpose: Hs TRAV gene for makeTCR assembly
Depositing lab: Michael Platten. Depositing organization: Deutsches Krebsforschungszentrum (DKFZ). Publication: makeTCR: A Modular Platform for Rapid, Flexible, Scalable, Single-Step T Cell Receptor Synthesis. Hamberger M, Neuhoff M-T, Pietrantonio SV, Boschert T, Maldonado Torres C, Errerd A, Tan CL, Lindner JM, Platten M, Green EW. bioRxiv 2025.04.27.647198 10.1101/2025.04.27.647198.
Backbone
  Vector backbone: pmakeTCR
  Backbone manufacturer: custom
  Backbone size w/o insert (bp): 1710
  Vector type: Synthetic Biology
Growth in bacteria
  Bacterial resistance: Chloramphenicol, 25 μg/mL
  Growth temperature: 37°C
  Growth strain: DH5alpha
  Copy number: High Copy
Gene/Insert
  Gene/Insert name: TRAV12-2 (alt name: ENSG00000211789)
  Species: H. sapiens (human)
  Insert size (bp): 331
  Entrez Gene: TRAV12-2 (a.k.a. TCRAV12S2, TCRAV2S1, TRAV122)
  Promoter: n/a
  Cloning method: Restriction Enzyme; 5′ cloning site GATG (not destroyed); 3′ cloning site CTGT (not destroyed)
  Sequencing primers: 5′ M13 (-21) Forward; 3′ M13 Reverse
Resource information
  A portion of this plasmid was derived from a plasmid made by: synthetic
Terms and licenses: Academic/Nonprofit Terms; Industry Terms: Not Available to Industry
Depositor comments: Please visit https://doi.org/10.1101/2025.04.27.647198 for bioRxiv preprint.
How to cite: makeTCR_Hs.TRAV12-2 was a gift from Michael Platten (Addgene plasmid # 233953 ; http://n2t.net/addgene:233953 ; RRID:Addgene_233953)
