[The description below was written by a language model from this plasmid's Addgene catalogue record and pLannotate feature annotations shown in this document.]
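Description:
makeTCR_Hs.TRAV12-2 is a small synthetic-biology part plasmid (about 2 kb in total) that stores a single human T cell receptor alpha-chain variable gene segment, TRAV12-2, as a module for the makeTCR assembly system. It is built on the custom pmakeTCR backbone of roughly 1.7 kb, a minimal bacterial cloning vector rather than an expression vector. It replicates in E. coli through a high-copy ColE1/pUC-type origin and is selected with chloramphenicol via a cat gene driven by its own cat promoter. Short transcription terminators (tonB, T7Te and T3Te) flank the resistance cassette and the origin, which would be expected to insulate the insert region from read-through transcription. A short residual lacZα fragment is also annotated, most likely a remnant of the cloning region, which also carries M13 forward and reverse sequencing primer sites.

The payload is a synthetic insert of about 330 bp encoding the V region of TRAV12-2, the portion of the TCR alpha chain variable domain that contributes to recognition of peptide–MHC complexes. The record lists no promoter for the insert, so the segment is not intended to be expressed from this plasmid. Instead, the fragment is bounded by defined four-base junctions that are retained after cloning. This is consistent with release by restriction digestion and ordered ligation to adjoining modules, although the record does not name the enzyme used. According to the stated purpose and the associated publication title, the plasmid is one entry in a library of human TRAV parts. These are combined with other modules to synthesise full-length T cell receptors in a rapid, modular, single-step reaction.
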