Features (pLannotate 1.2.2; 8 found; start..end, strand, type, name):
      9..338     +  CDS            TRAV12-2: TVAL2_HUMAN - Experimental evidence at protein level: Swiss-Prot protein existence level 1. V region of the variable domain of T cell receptor (TR) alpha chain that participates in the antigen recognition (PubMed:24600447). Alpha-beta T cell receptors are antigen specific receptors which are essential to the immune response and are present on the cell surface of T lymphocytes. Recognize peptide-major histocompatibility (MH) (pMH) complexes that are displayed by antigen presenting cells (APC), a prerequisite for efficient T cell adaptive immunity against pathogens (PubMed:25493333). Binding of
    426..457     +  terminator     tonB terminator: bidirectional E. coli tonB-P14 transcription terminator
    458..560     +  promoter       cat promoter: promoter of the E. coli cat gene encoding chloramphenicol acetyltransferase
    561..1217    +  CDS            cat: CAT_ECOLX - Experimental evidence at protein level: Swiss-Prot protein existence level 1. This enzyme is an effector of chloramphenicol resistance in bacteria. From Escherichia coli. This protein is used as a marker in many commonly used cloning vectors, such as pACYC184.
   1244..1271    +  terminator     T7Te terminator: phage T7 early transcription terminator
   1283..1870    -  rep_origin     ori: high-copy-number ColE1/pMB1/pBR322/pUC origin of replication
   1892..1921    -  terminator     T3Te terminator: phage T3 early transcription terminator
   1993..2012    -  CDS            lacZα (fragment): LacZα fragment of β-galactosidase; lacZ fragment
>Addgene plasmid #233953 | makeTCR_Hs.TRAV12-2 | addgene full sequence | sequence record 468279 | Addgene NGS Result
CGTCTCAGATGAAATCCTTGAGAGTTTTACTAGTGATCCTGTGGCTTCAGTTGAGCTGGGTTTGGAGCCA
ACAGAAGGAGGTGGAGCAGAATTCTGGACCCCTCAGTGTTCCAGAGGGAGCCATTGCCTCTCTCAACTGC
ACTTACAGTGACCGAGGTTCCCAGTCCTTCTTCTGGTACAGACAATATTCTGGGAAAAGCCCTGAGTTGA
TAATGTTCATATACTCCAATGGTGACAAAGAAGATGGAAGGTTTACAGCACAGCTCAATAAAGCCAGCCA
GTATGTTTCTCTGCTCATCAGAGACTCCCAGCCCAGTGATTCAGCCACCTACCTCTGTTGAGACGCAGGG
AAGATGGCCGCGAAGAAAACGTCATAGCTGTTTCCTGACTGACCATTTAAATCATACCTGACCTCCATAG
CAGAAAGTCAAAAGCCTCCGACCGGAGGCTTTTGACTTGATCGGCACGTAAGAGGTTCCAACTTTCACCA
TAATGAAATAAGATCACTACCGGGCGTATTTTTTGAGTTATCGAGATTTTCAGGAGCTAAGGAAGCTAAA
ATGGAGAAAAAAATCACTGGATATACCACCGTTGATATATCCCAATGGCATCGTAAAGAACATTTTGAGG
CATTTCAGTCAGTTGCTCAATGTACCTATAACCAGACCGTTCAGCTGGATATTACGGCCTTTTTAAAGAC
CGTAAAGAAAAATAAGCACAAGTTTTATCCGGCCTTTATTCACATTCTTGCCCGCCTGATGAATGCTCAT
CCGGAATTTCGTATGGCAATGAAAGACGGTGAGCTGGTGATATGGGATAGTGTTCACCCTTGTTACACCG
TTTTCCATGAGCAAACTGAAACGTTTTCATCGCTCTGGAGTGAATACCACGACGATTTCCGGCAGTTTCT
ACACATATATTCGCAAGATGTGGCGTGTTACGGTGAAAACCTGGCCTATTTCCCTAAAGGGTTTATTGAG
AATATGTTTTTTGTCTCAGCCAATCCCTGGGTGAGTTTCACCAGTTTTGATTTAAACGTGGCCAATATGG
ACAACTTCTTCGCCCCCGTTTTCACCATGGGCAAATATTATACGCAAGGCGACAAGGTGCTGATGCCGCT
GGCGATTCAGGTTCATCATGCCGTTTGTGATGGCTTCCATGTCGGCAGAATGCTTAATGAATTACAACAG
TACTGCGATGAGTGGCAGGGCGGGGCGTAATGAGGGCCCAAATGTAATCACCTGGCTCACCTTCGGGTGG
GCCTTTCTGCGTTGCTGGCGTTTTTCCATAGGCTCCGCCCCCCTGACGAGCATCACAAAAATCGATGCTC
AAGTCAGAGGTGGCGAAACCCGACAGGACTATAAAGATACCAGGCGTTTCCCCCTGGAAGCTCCCTCGTG
CGCTCTCCTGTTCCGACCCTGCCGCTTACCGGATACCTGTCCGCCTTTCTCCCTTCGGGAAGCGTGGCGC
TTTCTCATAGCTCACGCTGTAGGTATCTCAGTTCGGTGTAGGTCGTTCGCTCCAAGCTGGGCTGTGTGCA
CGAACCCCCCGTTCAGCCCGACCGCTGCGCCTTATCCGGTAACTATCGTCTTGAGTCCAACCCGGTAAGA
CACGACTTATCGCCACTGGCAGCAGCCACTGGTAACAGGATTAGCAGAGCGAGGTATGTAGGCGGTGCTA
CAGAGTTCTTGAAGTGGTGGCCTAACTACGGCTACACTAGAAGAACAGTATTTGGTATCTGCGCTCTGCT
GAAGCCAGTTACCTCGGAAAAAGAGTTGGTAGCTCTTGATCCGGCAAACAAACCACCGCTGGTAGCGGTG
GTTTTTTTGTTTGCAAGCAGCAGATTACGCGCAGAAAAAAAGGATCTCAAGAAGATCCTTTGATTTTCTA
CCGAAGAAAGGCCCACCCGTGAAGGTGAGCCAGTGAGTTGATTGCAGTCCAGTTACGCTGGAGTCTGAGG
CTCGTCCTGAATGATATCAAGCTTGAATTCGTTTGTAAAACGACGGCCAGTGCTAACCGTATCGCATTGG
CCATACCTACA
